Addgene plasmid #39413: TAL2055
Depositing lab: Keith Joung. Depositing organization: Massachusetts General Hospital. Publication: FLASH assembly of TALENs for high-throughput genome editing. Reyon D, Tsai SQ, Khayter C, Foden JA, Sander JD, Joung JK. Nat Biotechnol. 2012 Apr 8. doi: 10.1038/nbt.2170. PubMed 22484455.
Backbone
  Vector backbone: JDS71
  Backbone manufacturer: Joung lab (Addgene Plasmid # 32287)
  Backbone size w/o insert (bp): 6447
  Vector type: Mammalian Expression ; T7
Growth in bacteria
  Bacterial resistance: Ampicillin, 100 μg/mL
  Growth temperature: 37°C
  Growth strain: XL1 Blue
  Copy number: High Copy
Gene/Insert
  Gene/Insert name: eGFP-TALEN-28-Right
  Species: H. sapiens (human)
  Insert size (bp): 1436
  Promoter: CMV
  Tag / fusion protein: 3X Flag (N terminal on backbone); WT FOKI (C terminal on backbone)
  Cloning method: Restriction Enzyme; 5′ cloning site BsmBI (destroyed during cloning); 3′ cloning site BsmBI (destroyed during cloning)
  Sequencing primers: 5′ CMV-F
Terms and licenses: Academic/Nonprofit Terms; Industry Terms: Not Available to Industry
Depositor comments: Target binding site: TCAGGGTCAGCTTGCC To reduce the chance of recombination in this plasmid, do not grow in liquid culture for more than 12-14 hours. It is strongly recommended that users perform a diagnostic digest to verify this plasmid prior to use. For example, a double digest of the plasmid with BamHI and KpnI should result in two bands at 2.1kb and 5.8kb
How to cite: TAL2055 was a gift from Keith Joung (Addgene plasmid # 39413 ; http://n2t.net/addgene:39413 ; RRID:Addgene_39413)
