[The description below was written by a language model from this plasmid's Addgene catalogue record.]
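Description:
TAL2055 is a mammalian expression plasmid encoding one half of a TALEN pair, the "right" monomer of eGFP-TALEN-28, built in the JDS71 TALEN expression backbone (about 6.4 kb without insert). It is maintained in E. coli as a high-copy plasmid under ampicillin selection. The record gives no feature table, so the origin of replication and other backbone elements are not itemised. The vector type is listed as mammalian expression with T7, which suggests a T7 promoter is also available for in vitro transcription of the nuclease mRNA, although the record does not describe its position.

The insert, roughly 1.4 kb, is an array of TAL effector repeats assembled by the FLASH method and cloned into the backbone through BsmBI sites that were destroyed in the process. This places the repeat array in frame between backbone-encoded sequences, giving an N-terminal 3X FLAG tag for detection and a C-terminal wild-type FokI nuclease domain. Expression is driven by the CMV promoter. The repeat array is designed to recognise a 16-nucleotide site that, judging from the insert name, lies within the eGFP coding sequence, even though the species field lists human. Because FokI cleaves as a dimer, this construct is meant to be co-delivered with the matching left-hand TALEN, so that the two monomers bind flanking half-sites and introduce a double-strand break between them. This would typically be used to disrupt an eGFP reporter as a readout of nuclease activity. The depositor notes that the repetitive TAL array is prone to recombination and recommends verifying the plasmid by diagnostic restriction digest before use.
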