>Addgene plasmid #39413 | TAL2055 | depositor partial sequence | sequence record 49715 | TAL2055 sequence 1436 bps
GAACCTGACCCCAGACCAGGTAGTCGCAATCGCGTCACATGACGGGGGAAAGCAAGCCCTGGAAACCGTG
CAAAGGTTGTTGCCGGTCCTTTGTCAAGACCACGGCCTTACACCGGAGCAAGTCGTGGCCATTGCAAGCA
ACATCGGTGGCAAACAGGCTCTTGAGACGGTTCAGAGACTTCTCCCAGTTCTCTGTCAAGCCCACGGGCT
GACTCCCGATCAAGTTGTAGCGATTGCGAATAACAATGGAGGGAAACAAGCATTGGAGACTGTCCAACGG
CTCCTTCCCGTGTTGTGTCAAGCCCACGGTTTGACGCCTGCACAAGTGGTCGCCATCGCCAACAACAACG
GCGGTAAGCAGGCGCTGGAAACAGTACAGCGCCTGCTGCCTGTACTGTGCCAGGATCATGGACTGACCCC
AGACCAGGTAGTCGCAATCGCGAACAATAATGGGGGAAAGCAAGCCCTGGAAACCGTGCAAAGGTTGTTG
CCGGTCCTTTGTCAAGACCACGGCCTTACACCGGAGCAAGTCGTGGCCATTGCAAGCAATGGGGGTGGCA
AACAGGCTCTTGAGACGGTTCAGAGACTTCTCCCAGTTCTCTGTCAAGCCCACGGGCTGACTCCCGATCA
AGTTGTAGCGATTGCGTCGCATGACGGAGGGAAACAAGCATTGGAGACTGTCCAACGGCTCCTTCCCGTG
TTGTGTCAAGCCCACGGTTTGACGCCTGCACAAGTGGTCGCCATCGCCTCCAATATTGGCGGTAAGCAGG
CGCTGGAAACAGTACAGCGCCTGCTGCCTGTACTGTGCCAGGATCATGGACTGACCCCAGACCAGGTAGT
CGCAATCGCGAACAATAATGGGGGAAAGCAAGCCCTGGAAACCGTGCAAAGGTTGTTGCCGGTCCTTTGT
CAAGACCACGGCCTTACACCGGAGCAAGTCGTGGCCATTGCATCCCACGACGGTGGCAAACAGGCTCTTG
AGACGGTTCAGAGACTTCTCCCAGTTCTCTGTCAAGCCCACGGGCTGACTCCCGATCAAGTTGTAGCGAT
TGCGTCCAACGGTGGAGGGAAACAAGCATTGGAGACTGTCCAACGGCTCCTTCCCGTGTTGTGTCAAGCC
CACGGTTTGACGCCTGCACAAGTGGTCGCCATCGCCTCGAATGGCGGCGGTAAGCAGGCGCTGGAAACAG
TACAGCGCCTGCTGCCTGTACTGTGCCAGGATCATGGACTGACCCCAGACCAGGTAGTCGCAATCGCGAA
CAATAATGGGGGAAAGCAAGCCCTGGAAACCGTGCAAAGGTTGTTGCCGGTCCTTTGTCAAGACCACGGC
CTTACACCGGAGCAAGTCGTGGCCATTGCATCCCACGACGGTGGCAAACAGGCTCTTGAGACGGTTCAGA
GACTTCTCCCAGTTCTCTGTCAAGCCCACGGGCTGA
