>Addgene plasmid #39413 | TAL2055 | addgene partial sequence | sequence record 52625 | JDS-TALEN-F 5'-TAGGGGTCGGTAAACAGTGG-3'
ACTGTGGCGGGTGAGCTTAGGGGGCCTCCGCTCCAGCTCGACACCGGGCAGCTGCTGAAGATCGCGAAGA
GAGGGGGAGTAACAGCGGTAGAGGCAGTGCACGCCTGGCGCAATGCGCTCACCGGGGCCCCCTTGAACCT
GACCCCAGACCAGGTAGTCGCAATCGCGTCACATGACGGGGGAAAGCAAGCCCTGGAAACCGTGCAAAGG
TTGTTGCCGGTCCTTTGTCAAGACCACGGCCTTACACCGGAGCAAGTCGTGGCCATTGCAAGCAACATCG
GTGGCAAACAGGCTCTTGAGACGGTTCAGAGACTTCTCCCAGTTCTCTGTCAAGCCCACGGGCTGACTCC
CGATCAAGTTGTAGCGATTGCGAATAACAATGGAGGGAAACAAGCATTGGAGACTGTCCAACGGCTCCTT
CCCGTGTTGTGTCAAGCCCACGGTTTGACGCCTGCACAAGTGGTCGCCATCGCCAACAACAACGGCGGTA
AGCAGGCGCTGGAAACAGTACAGCGCCTGCTGCCTGTACTGTGCCAGGATCATGGACTGACCCCAGACCA
GGTAGTCGCAATCGCGAACAATAATGGGGGAAAGCAAGCCCTGGAAACCGTGCAAAGGTTGTTGCCGGTC
CTTTGTCAAGACCACGGCCTTACACCGGAGCAAGTCGTGGCCATTGCAAGCAATGGGGGTGGCAAACAGG
CTCTTGAGACGGTTCAGAGACTTCTCCCAGTTCTCTGTCAAGCCCACGGGCTGACTCCCGATCAAGTTGT
AGCGATTGCGTC
